>Addgene plasmid #23381 | pDONR223-DCK | depositor partial sequence | sequence record 10977 | Author sequence
[780 nt withheld, positions 1-780]
TTG
