>Addgene plasmid #23381 | pDONR223-DCK | addgene partial sequence | sequence record 29227 | 23381 with M13pUC-fwd
GCTCGGGCCCAATAATGATTTTATTTTGACTGATAGTGACCTGTTCGTTGCAACAAATTGATGAGCAATG
CTTTTTTATAATGCCAACTTTGTACAAAAAAGTTGGCACC
[503 nt withheld, positions 111-613]
