[The description below was written by a language model from this plasmid's Addgene catalogue record.]
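Description:
pDONR223-DCK is a Gateway entry clone built on the Invitrogen pDONR223 donor backbone (about 5 kb without insert). It carries the human deoxycytidine kinase (DCK) open reading frame as a 783 bp insert introduced by Gateway recombination. It is a high-copy bacterial plasmid selected with spectinomycin. The record does not include a feature table, so the origin of replication and the exact recombination sites are not itemised. In a clone of this type the ORF normally sits between att sites that allow it to be moved by recombination into compatible destination vectors. M13 forward and reverse primer sites flank the insert for sequence verification.

The plasmid has no stated promoter for driving DCK in eukaryotic cells, and the depositor notes that it should not be used directly for transfection. It serves as a shuttle source of the ORF. The coding sequence was deliberately cloned without a stop codon, so that transfer into a destination vector places it in frame with a C-terminal epitope tag and a stop codon supplied by that vector. The depositors point to a companion set of lentiviral destination vectors (pLX301 to pLX304), obtained separately, for expressing these ORFs in mammalian cells. The insert is recorded as carrying a C57T change. The record does not say whether this is a nucleotide or amino-acid designation, or what its consequence is.

The clone belongs to an ORF collection distributed as a kit and is associated with a study that examined resistance to RAF inhibition through reactivation of the MAP kinase pathway. This suggests its use in ORF overexpression experiments.
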