Addgene plasmid #23381: pDONR223-DCK
Depositing lab: William Hahn & David Root. Depositing organization: Dana-Farber Cancer Institute. Publication: COT drives resistance to RAF inhibition through MAP kinase pathway reactivation. Johannessen CM, Boehm JS, Kim SY, Thomas SR, Wardwell L, Johnson LA, Emery CM, Stransky N, Cogdill AP, Barretina J, Caponigro G, Hieronymus H, Murray RR, Salehi-Ashtiani K, Hill DE, Vidal M, Zhao JJ, Yang X, Alkan O, Kim S, Harris JL, Wilson CJ, Myer VE, Finan PM, Root DE, Roberts TM, Golub T, Flaherty KT, Dummer R, Weber BL, Sellers WR, Schlegel R, Wargo JA, Hahn WC, Garraway LA. Nature. 2010 Dec 16;468(7326):968-72. doi: 10.1038/nature09627 PubMed 21107320.
Backbone
  Vector backbone: pDONR223
  Backbone manufacturer: Invitrogen
  Backbone size w/o insert (bp): 5005
  Vector type: Gateway Donor vector
Growth in bacteria
  Bacterial resistance: Spectinomycin, 50 μg/mL
  Growth temperature: 37°C
  Growth strain: DH5alpha
  Copy number: High Copy
Gene/Insert
  Gene/Insert name: DCK (alt name: deoxycytidine kinase)
  Species: H. sapiens (human)
  Insert size (bp): 783
  Mutation: C57T
  Entrez Gene: DCK
  Cloning method: Gateway Cloning
  Sequencing primers: 5′ M13pUC-fwd; 3′ M13rev
Terms and licenses: Academic/Nonprofit Terms; Industry Terms: Not Available to Industry
Depositor comments: The ORF has no Stop codon. This design enables easy recombination into a destination vector to add an epitope tag of choice and Stop codon to the ORF. Do NOT use this plasmid directly for transfections. A set of 4 custom lentiviral vectors is available ( pLX301 (http://www.addgene.org/25895/) , pLX302 (http://www.addgene.org/25896/) , pLX303 (http://www.addgene.org/25897/) , pLX304 (http://www.addgene.org/25890/) ) to be used to express these ORFs in mammalian cells. These plasmids are not included in the kit and must be ordered separately.
How to cite: pDONR223-DCK was a gift from William Hahn & David Root (Addgene plasmid # 23381 ; http://n2t.net/addgene:23381 ; RRID:Addgene_23381)
